Addgene plasmid #158555: pLIX403-EYFP-ccdB-Hygro
Purpose: (Empty Backbone) Set of empty Gateway Cloning compatible, inducible, lentiviral vectors with various mammalian selection markers and N-terminal fluorescent protein fusions
Depositing lab: Alejandro Chavez. Depositing organization: Columbia University.
Backbone
  Vector backbone: pLIX403
  Vector type: Mammalian Expression, Lentiviral
  Selectable markers: Hygromycin
  Tag / fusion protein: EYFP (N terminal on backbone)
Growth in bacteria
  Bacterial resistance: Chloramphenicol and Ampicillin, 25 & 100 μg/mL
  Growth temperature: 30°C
  Growth strain: ccdB Survival
  Copy number: High Copy
Gene/Insert
  Gene/Insert name: None
Terms and licenses: Academic/Nonprofit Terms; Industry Terms: Not Available to Industry
How to cite: pLIX403-EYFP-ccdB-Hygro was a gift from Alejandro Chavez (Addgene plasmid # 158555 ; http://n2t.net/addgene:158555 ; RRID:Addgene_158555)
