[The description below was written by a language model from this plasmid's Addgene catalogue record and pLannotate feature annotations shown in this document.]
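Description:
pLIX403-EYFP-ccdB-Hygro is an empty, Gateway-compatible destination vector built on the pLIX403 lentiviral backbone. It belongs to a set of doxycycline-inducible vectors that differ in their mammalian selection marker and N-terminal fluorescent protein. It carries no insert. A tight TRE promoter (seven tet operators upstream of a minimal CMV promoter) drives a yellow fluorescent protein coding sequence, annotated as mEYFP. This is followed directly by a Gateway cassette bounded by attR1 and attR2. The cassette holds a chloramphenicol resistance gene and the ccdB toxin gene. An LR recombination reaction with an entry clone swaps the cassette for a gene of interest, which should yield an N-terminal EYFP fusion under Tet control. Loss of ccdB then provides counterselection against unrecombined vector in standard E. coli strains. For the same reason, the empty backbone must be kept in a ccdB-tolerant strain.

Downstream, the human PGK promoter drives a hygromycin resistance gene followed by an rtTA3 reverse tetracycline transactivator. Both appear to be expressed from this one promoter, although the feature table does not annotate the element linking them. A single integrated provirus therefore supplies drug selection, the transactivator and the inducible cassette. A WPRE follows to enhance expression. The lentiviral framework has a third-generation, self-inactivating layout: an RSV promoter fused to a truncated 5' LTR, the HIV-1 Ψ packaging signal, RRE, cPPT/CTS, and a ΔU3 3' LTR. Bacterial propagation relies on a high-copy ColE1/pUC-type origin with ampicillin resistance, alongside the cassette's chloramphenicol marker. An SV40 poly(A) signal and SV40 origin are also present. The vector is typically used to make stable, hygromycin-selected mammalian cell lines with doxycycline-inducible expression of EYFP-tagged proteins.
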