Features (pLannotate 1.2.2; 34 found; start..end, strand, type, name):
      1..315     +  promoter       tight TRE promoter: Tet-responsive promoter PTight, consisting of seven tet operator sequences followed by the minimal CMV promoter
    332..1048    +  CDS            mEYFP: mEYFP is a basic (constitutively fluorescent) yellow fluorescent protein published in 2002, derived from Aequorea victoria. It is reported to be a very rapidly-maturing monomer.
   1079..1203    +  protein_bind   attR1: mutant version of attR; recombination site for the Gateway® LR reaction LR Clonase™
   1228..1258    +  promoter       lac UV5 promoter: E. coli lac promoter with an "up" mutation
   1282..1311    +  promoter       cat promoter (fragment): promoter of the E. coli cat gene encoding chloramphenicol acetyltransferase
   1312..1971    +  CDS            CmR: chloramphenicol acetyltransferase; cat; confers resistance to chloramphenicol
   2150..2308    +  CDS            ccdA (fragment): CCDA_ECO57 - Also known as H, letA. Experimental evidence at protein level: Swiss-Prot protein existence level 1. Antitoxin component of a type II toxin-antitoxin (TA) system which inhibits the post-segregational killing (PSK) of plasmid-free cells, also referred to as a plasmid addiction system. Binds to and blocks the activity of CcdB; will also remove bound CcdB protein from the CcdB-GyrA complex by forming a CcdA-CcdB complex, a process termed rejuvenation. Functions as a transcriptional corepressor for the ccdAB operon, repression also requires CcdB (By similarity). From Escherichia coli
   2313..2615    +  CDS            ccdB: CCDB_ECOLI - Also known as G, letB, letD. Experimental evidence at protein level: Swiss-Prot protein existence level 1. Toxic component of a type II toxin-antitoxin (TA) system, functioning in plasmid maintainence. Responsible for the post- segregational killing (PSK) of plasmid-free cells, also referred to as a plasmid addiction system. Half-life of over 2 hours. Cell killing by CcdB is accompanied by filamentation, defects in chromosome and plasmid segregation, defects in cell division, formation of anucleate cells, decreased DNA synthesis and plasmid loss. Interferes with the activity of DN
   2659..2783    -  protein_bind   attR2: mutant version of attR; recombination site for the Gateway® LR reaction LR Clonase™
   2842..2860    +  CDS            9xHis (fragment): 9xHis affinity tag
   2870..3380    +  promoter       hPGK promoter: human phosphoglycerate kinase 1 promoter
   3410..4427    +  CDS            HygR (fragment): aminoglycoside phosphotransferase from E. coli; aph(4)-Ia; confers resistance to hygromycin
   4500..5197    +  CDS            rtTA3 (fragment): reverse tetracycline transactivator 3 activates expression from Tet-responsive promoters in the presence of doxycycline
   5127..5237    +  CDS            VP48: 3 tandem repeats of the minimal activation domain of herpes simplex virus VP16 (Cheng et al., 2013)
   5273..5821    +  misc_feature   WPRE (fragment): woodchuck hepatitis virus posttranscriptional regulatory element
   5847..5918    +  CDS            nef (fragment): NEF_HV1Z2 - Experimental evidence at protein level: Swiss-Prot protein existence level 1. Extracellular Nef protein targets CD4(+) T-lymphocytes for apoptosis by interacting with CXCR4 surface receptors. From Human immunodeficiency virus type 1 group M subtype D (isolate Z2/CDC-Z34) (HIV-1).
   5920..6153    +  LTR            3' LTR (ΔU3): self-inactivating 3' long terminal repeat (LTR) from HIV-1
   6225..6346    +  polyA_signal   SV40 poly(A) signal: SV40 polyadenylation signal
   6386..6521    +  rep_origin     SV40 ori: SV40 origin of replication
   6529..6592    +  promoter       AmpR promoter: bla
   6593..7453    +  CDS            AmpR: β-lactamase; bla; confers resistance to ampicillin, carbenicillin, and related antibiotics
   7624..8212    +  rep_origin     ori: high-copy-number ColE1/pMB1/pBR322/pUC origin of replication
   8395..8487    +  CDS            lacI (fragment): lac repressor; lacI; The lac repressor binds to the lac operator to inhibit transcription in E. coli. This inhibition can be relieved by adding lactose or isopropyl-β-D-thiogalactopyranoside (IPTG).
   8500..8521    +  protein_bind   CAP binding site: CAP binding activates transcription in the presence of cAMP. E. coli catabolite activator protein
   8536..8566    +  promoter       lac promoter: promoter for the E. coli lac operon
   8574..8590    +  protein_bind   lac operator: The lac repressor binds to the lac operator to inhibit transcription in E. coli. This inhibition can be relieved by adding lactose or isopropyl-β-D-thiogalactopyranoside (IPTG). lac repressor encoded by lacI
   8635..8653    +  promoter       T3 promoter: promoter for bacteriophage T3 RNA polymerase
   8681..8907    +  promoter       RSV promoter: Rous sarcoma virus enhancer/promoter
   8908..9088    +  LTR            5' LTR (truncated): truncated 5' long terminal repeat (LTR) from HIV-1
   9135..9260    +  misc_feature   HIV-1 Ψ: packaging signal of human immunodeficiency virus type 1
   9244..9607    +  CDS            HIV-1 gag (fragment): gag protein from human immunodeficiency virus 1; gag
   9753..9986    +  misc_feature   RRE: The Rev response element (RRE) of HIV-1 allows for Rev-dependent mRNA export from the nucleus to the cytoplasm.
  10363..10387   +  CDS            Rev (fragment): human immunodeficiency virus 1 (HIV-1) Rev protein; rev; enhances nuclear export of unspliced and incompletely spliced viral mRNAs
  10428..10545   +  misc_feature   cPPT/CTS: central polypurine tract and central termination sequence of HIV-1
>Addgene plasmid #158555 | pLIX403-EYFP-ccdB-Hygro | addgene full sequence | sequence record 309868 | Addgene NGS Result
GAGTTTACTCCCTATCAGTGATAGAGAACGTATGTCGAGTTTACTCCCTATCAGTGATAGAGAACGATGT
CGAGTTTACTCCCTATCAGTGATAGAGAACGTATGTCGAGTTTACTCCCTATCAGTGATAGAGAACGTAT
GTCGAGTTTACTCCCTATCAGTGATAGAGAACGTATGTCGAGTTTATCCCTATCAGTGATAGAGAACGTA
TGTCGAGTTTACTCCCTATCAGTGATAGAGAACGTATGTCGAGGTAGGCGTGTACGGTGGGAGGCCTATA
TAAGCAGAGCTCGTTTAGTGAACCGTCAGATCGCCTGGAGAATTGGCTAGCATGGTGAGCAAGGGCGAGG
AGCTGTTCACCGGGGTGGTGCCCATCCTGGTCGAGCTGGACGGCGACGTAAACGGCCACAAGTTCAGCGT
GTCCGGCGAGGGCGAGGGCGATGCCACCTACGGCAAGCTGACCCTGAAGTTCATCTGCACCACCGGCAAG
CTGCCCGTGCCCTGGCCCACCCTCGTGACCACCTTCGGCTACGGCCTGCAGTGCTTCGCCCGCTACCCCG
ACCACATGAAGCAGCACGACTTCTTCAAGTCCGCCATGCCCGAAGGCTACGTCCAGGAGCGCACCATCTT
CTTCAAGGACGACGGCAACTACAAGACCCGCGCCGAGGTGAAGTTCGAGGGCGACACCCTGGTGAACCGC
ATCGAGCTGAAGGGCATCGACTTCAAGGAGGACGGCAACATCCTGGGGCACAAGCTGGAGTACAACTACA
ACAGCCACAACGTCTATATCATGGCCGACAAGCAGAAGAACGGCATCAAGGTGAACTTCAAGATCCGCCA
CAACATCGAGGACGGCAGCGTGCAGCTCGCCGACCACTACCAGCAGAACACCCCCATCGGCGACGGCCCC
GTGCTGCTGCCCGACAACCACTACCTGAGCTACCAGTCCAAGCTGAGCAAAGACCCCAACGAGAAGCGCG
ATCACATGGTCCTGCTGGAGTTCGTGACCGCCGCCGGGATCACTCTCGGCATGGACGAGCTGTACAAGGG
GGCCGGCCATATCAGCGGCTCTGGTTCGACAAGTTTGTACAAAAAAGCTGAACGAGAAACGTAAAATGAT
ATAAATATCAATATATTAAATTAGATTTTGCATAAAAAACAGACTACATAATACTGTAAAACACAACATA
TCCAGTCACTATGGCGGCCGCATTAGGCACCCCAGGCTTTACACTTTATGCTTCCGGCTCGTATAATGTG
TGGATTTTGAGTTAGGATCCGTCGAGATTTTCAGGAGCTAAGGAAGCTAAAATGGAGAAAAAAATCACTG
GATATACCACCGTTGATATATCCCAATGGCATCGTAAAGAACATTTTGAGGCATTTCAGTCAGTTGCTCA
ATGTACCTATAACCAGACCGTTCAGCTGGATATTACGGCCTTTTTAAAGACCGTAAAGAAAAATAAGCAC
AAGTTTTATCCGGCCTTTATTCACATTCTTGCCCGCCTGATGAATGCTCATCCGGAATTCCGTATGGCAA
TGAAAGACGGTGAGCTGGTGATATGGGATAGTGTTCACCCTTGTTACACCGTTTTCCATGAGCAAACTGA
AACGTTTTCATCGCTCTGGAGTGAATACCACGACGATTTCCGGCAGTTTCTACACATATATTCGCAAGAT
GTGGCGTGTTACGGTGAAAACCTGGCCTATTTCCCTAAAGGGTTTATTGAGAATATGTTTTTCGTCTCAG
CCAATCCCTGGGTGAGTTTCACCAGTTTTGATTTAAACGTGGCCAATATGGACAACTTCTTCGCCCCCGT
TTTCACCATGGGCAAATATTATACGCAAGGCGACAAGGTGCTGATGCCGCTGGCGATTCAGGTTCATCAT
GCCGTTTGTGATGGCTTCCATGTCGGCAGAATGCTTAATGAATTACAACAGTACTGCGATGAGTGGCAGG
GCGGGGCGTAAAGATCTGGATCCGGCTTACTAAAAGCCAGATAACAGTATGCGTATTTGCGCGCTGATTT
TTGCGGTATAAGAATATATACTGATATGTATACCCGAAGTATGTCAAAAAGAGGTATGCTATGAAGCAGC
GTATTACAGTGACAGTTGACAGCGACAGCTATCAGTTGCTCAAGGCATATATGATGTCAATATCTCCGGT
CTGGTAAGCACAACCATGCAGAATGAAGCCCGTCGTCTGCGTGCCGAACGCTGGAAAGCGGAAAATCAGG
AAGGGATGGCTGAGGTCGCCCGGTTTATTGAAATGAACGGCTCTTTTGCTGACGAGAACAGGGGCTGGTG
AAATGCAGTTTAAGGTTTACACCTATAAAAGAGAGAGCCGTTATCGTCTGTTTGTGGATGTACAGAGTGA
TATTATTGACACGCCCGGGCGACGGATGGTGATCCCCCTGGCCAGTGCACGTCTGCTGTCAGATAAAGTC
TCCCGTGAACTTTACCCGGTGGTGCATATCGGGGATGAAAGCTGGCGCATGATGACCACCGATATGGCCA
GTGTGCCGGTCTCCGTTATCGGGGAAGAAGTGGCTGATCTCAGCCACCGCGAAAATGACATCAAAAACGC
CATTAACCTGATGTTCTGGGGAATATAAATGTCAGGCTCCCTTATACACAGCCAGTCTGCAGGTCGACCA
TAGTGACTGGATATGTTGTGTTTTACAGTATTATGTAGTCTGTTTTTTATGCAAAATCTAATTTAATATA
TTGATATTTATATCATTTTACGTTTCTCGTTCAGCTTTCTTGTACAAAGTGGTTGCAGGAAAGCCAATCC
CAAACCCACTCCTAGGTCTCGACAGTACAGCATAGACCGGTCCACCACCACCACCACCACTAAGGATCCG
GGGTTGGGGTTGCGCCTTTTCCAAGGCAGCCCTGGGTTTGCGCAGGGACGCGGCTGCTCTGGGCGTGGTT
CCGGGAAACGCAGCGGCGCCGACCCTGGGTCTCGCACATTCTTCACGTCCGTTCGCAGCGTCACCCGGAT
CTTCGCCGCTACCCTTGTGGGCCCCCCGGCGACGCTTCCTGCTCCGCCCCTAAGTCGGGAAGGTTCCTTG
CGGTTCGCGGCGTGCCGGACGTGACAAACGGAAGCCGCACGTCTCACTAGTACCCTCGCAGACGGACAGC
GCCAGGGAGCAATGGCAGCGCGCCGACCGCGATGGGCTGTGGCCAATAGCGGCTGCTCAGCAGGGCGCGC
CGAGAGCAGCGGCCGGGAAGGGGCGGTGCGGGAGGCGGGGTGTGGGGCGGTAGTGTGGGCCCTGTTCCTG
CCCGCGCGGTGTTCCGCATTCTGCAAGCCTCCGGAGCGCACGTCGGCAGTCGGCTCCCTCGTTGACCGAA
TCACCGACCTCTCTCCCCAGCTTAATTAATTCACCATGGATAGATCCGGAAAGCCTGAACTCACCGCGAC
GTCTGTCGAGAAGTTTCTGATCGAAAAGTTCGACAGCGTTTCCGACCTGATGCAGCTCTCGGAGGGCGAA
GAATCTCGTGCTTTCAGCTTCGATGTAGGAGGGCGTGGATATGTCCTGCGGGTAAATAGCTGCGCCGATG
GTTTCTACAAAGATCGTTATGTTTATCGGCACTTTGCATCGGCCGCGCTCCCGATTCCGGAAGTGCTTGA
CATTGGGGAATTCAGCGAGAGCCTGACCTATTGCATCTCCCGCCGTGCACAGGGTGTCACGTTGCAAGAC
CTGCCTGAAACCGAACTGCCCGCTGTTCTGCAGCCGGTCGCGGAGGCCATGGATGCGATCGCTGCGGCCG
ATCTTAGCCAGACGAGCGGGTTCGGCCCATTCGGACCGCAAGGAATCGGTCAATACACTACATGGCGTGA
TTTCATATGCGCGATTGCTGATCCCCATGTGTATCACTGGCAAACTGTGATGGACGACACCGTCAGTGCG
TCCGTCGCGCAGGCTCTCGATGAGCTGATGCTTTGGGCCGAGGACTGCCCCGAAGTCCGGCACCTCGTGC
ACGCGGATTTCGGCTCCAACAATGTCCTGACGGACAATGGCCGCATAACAGCGGTCATTGACTGGAGCGA
GGCGATGTTCGGGGATTCCCAATACGAGGTCGCCAACATCTTCTTCTGGAGGCCGTGGTTGGCTTGTATG
GAGCAGCAGACGCGCTACTTCGAGCGGAGGCATCCGGAGCTTGCAGGATCGCCGCGGCTCCGGGCGTATA
TGCTCCGCATTGGTCTTGACCAACTCTATCAGAGCTTGGTTGACGGCAATTTCGATGATGCAGCTTGGGC
GCAGGGTCGATGCGACGCAATCGTCCGATCCGGAGCCGGGACTGTCGGGCGTACACAAATCGCCCGCAGA
AGCGCGGCCGTCTGGACCGATGGCTGTGTAGAAGTACTCGCCGATAGTGGAAACCGACGCCCCAGCACTC
GTCCGAGGGCAAAGGAACCTGCAGGTCCCGGTGCCGAAGGTAGAGGTTCTCTCCTCACTTGTGGTGATGT
TGAAGAAAACCCTGGTCCAATGTCTAGACTGGACAAGAGCAAAGTCATAAACGGAGCTCTGGAATTACTC
AATGGTGTCGGTATCGAAGGCCTGACGACAAGGAAACTCGCTCAAAAGCTGGGAGTTGAGCAGCCTACCC
TGTACTGGCACGTGAAGAACAAGCGGGCCCTGCTCGATGCCCTGCCAATCGAGATGCTGGACAGGCATCA
TACCCACTTCTGCCCCCTGGAAGGCGAGTCATGGCAAGACTTTCTGCGGAACAACGCCAAGTCATACCGC
TGTGCTCTCCTCTCACATCGCGACGGGGCTAAAGTGCATCTCGGCACCCGCCCAACAGAGAAACAGTACG
AAACCCTGGAAAATCAGCTCGCGTTCCTGTGTCAGCAAGGCTTCTCCCTGGAGAACGCACTGTACGCTCT
GTCCGCCGTGGGCCACTTTACACTGGGCTGCGTATTGGAGGAACAGGAGCATCAAGTAGCAAAAGAGGAA
AGAGAGACACCTACCACCGATTCTATGCCCCCACTTCTGAGACAAGCAATTGAGCTGTTCGACCGGCAGG
GAGCCGAACCTGCCTTCCTTTTCGGCCTGGAACTAATCATATGTGGCCTGGAGAAACAGCTAAAGTGCGA
AAGCGGCGGGCCGACCGACGCCCTTGACGATTTTGACTTAGACATGCTCCCAGCCGATGCCCTTGACGAC
TTTGACCTTGATATGCTGCCTGCTGACGCTCTTGACGATTTTGACCTTGACATGCTCCCCGGGTAACTAA
GTAAGGATCGATCCAAGATATCGTATTCTTAACTATGTTGCTCCTTTTACGCTATGTGGATACGCTGCTT
TAATGCCTTTGTATCATGCTATTGCTTCCCGTATGGCTTTCATTTTCTCCTCCTTGTATAAATCCTGGTT
GCTGTCTCTTTATGAGGAGTTGTGGCCCGTTGTCAGGCAACGTGGCGTGGTGTGCACTGTGTTTGCTGAC
GCAACCCCCACTGGTTGGGGCATTGCCACCACCTGTCAGCTCCTTTCCGGGACTTTCGCTTTCCCCCTCC
CTATTGCCACGGCGGAACTCATCGCCGCCTGCCTTGCCCGCTGCTGGACAGGGGCTCGGCTGTTGGGCAC
TGACAATTCCGTGGTGTTGTCGGGGAAGCTGACGTCCTTTCCATGGCTGCTCGCCTGTGTTGCCACCTGG
ATTCTGCGCGGGACGTCCTTCTGCTACGTCCCTTCGGCCCTCAATCCAGCGGACCTTCCTTCCCGCGGCC
TGCTGCCGGCTCTGCGGCCTCTTCCGCGTCTTCGCCTTCGCCCTCAGACGAGTCGGATCTCCCTTTGGGC
CGCCTCCCCGCCTGTTTCGCCTCGGCGTCCGGACTAGAGGTACCTTTAAGACCAATGACTTACAAGGCAG
CTGTAGATCTTAGCCACTTTTTAAAAGAAAAGGGGGGACTGGAAGGGCTAATTCACTCCCAACGAAGACA
AGATCTGCTTTTTGCTTGTACTGGGTCTCTCTGGTTAGACCAGATCTGAGCCTGGGAGCTCTCTGGCTAA
CTAGGGAACCCACTGCTTAAGCCTCAATAAAGCTTGCCTTGAGTGCTTCAAGTAGTGTGTGCCCGTCTGT
TGTGTGACTCTGGTAACTAGAGATCCCTCAGACCCTTTTAGTCAGTGTGGAAAATCTCTAGCAGTAGTAG
TTCATGTCATCTTATTATTCAGTATTTATAACTTGCAAAGAAATGAATATCAGAGAGTGAGAGGAACTTG
TTTATTGCAGCTTATAATGGTTACAAATAAAGCAATAGCATCACAAATTTCACAAATAAAGCATTTTTTT
CACTGCATTCTAGTTGTGGTTTGTCCAAACTCATCAATGTATCTTATCATGTCTGGCTCTAGCTATCCCG
CCCCTAACTCCGCCCATCCCGCCCCTAACTCCGCCCAGTTCCGCCCATTCTCCGCCCCATGGCTGACTAA
TTTTTTTTATTTATGCAGAGGCCGAGGCCGCCTCGGCCTCTGAGCTATTCCAGAAGTAGTGAGGAGGCTT
TTTTGGAGGCCTTTCAAATATGTATCCGCTCATGAGACAATAACCCTGATAAATGCTTCAATAATATTGA
AAAAGGAAGAGTATGAGTATTCAACATTTCCGTGTCGCCCTTATTCCCTTTTTTGCGGCATTTTGCCTTC
CTGTTTTTGCTCACCCAGAAACGCTGGTGAAAGTAAAAGATGCTGAAGATCAGTTGGGTGCACGAGTGGG
TTACATCGAACTGGATCTCAACAGCGGTAAGATCCTTGAGAGTTTTCGCCCCGAAGAACGTTTTCCAATG
ATGAGCACTTTTAAAGTTCTGCTATGTGGCGCGGTATTATCCCGTATTGACGCCGGGCAAGAGCAACTCG
GTCGCCGCATACACTATTCTCAGAATGACTTGGTTGAGTACTCACCAGTCACAGAAAAGCATCTTACGGA
TGGCATGACAGTAAGAGAATTATGCAGTGCTGCCATAACCATGAGTGATAACACTGCGGCCAACTTACTT
CTGACAACGATCGGAGGACCGAAGGAGCTAACCGCTTTTTTGCACAACATGGGGGATCATGTAACTCGCC
TTGATCGTTGGGAACCGGAGCTGAATGAAGCCATACCAAACGACGAGCGTGACACCACGATGCCTGTAGC
AATGGCAACAACGTTGCGCAAACTATTAACTGGCGAACTACTTACTCTAGCTTCCCGGCAACAATTAATA
GACTGGATGGAGGCGGATAAAGTTGCAGGACCACTTCTGCGCTCGGCCCTTCCGGCTGGCTGGTTTATTG
CTGATAAATCTGGAGCCGGTGAGCGTGGGTCTCGCGGTATCATTGCAGCACTGGGGCCAGATGGTAAGCC
CTCCCGTATCGTAGTTATCTACACGACGGGGAGTCAGGCAACTATGGATGAACGAAATAGACAGATCGCT
GAGATAGGTGCCTCACTGATTAAGCATTGGTAACTGTCAGACCAAGTTTACTCATATATACTTTAGATTG
ATTTAAAACTTCATTTTTAATTTAAAAGGATCTAGGTGAAGATCCTTTTTGATAATCTCATGACCAAAAT
CCCTTAACGTGAGTTTTCGTTCCACTGAGCGTCAGACCCCGTAGAAAAGATCAAAGGATCTTCTTGAGAT
CCTTTTTTTCTGCGCGTAATCTGCTGCTTGCAAACAAAAAAACCACCGCTACCAGCGGTGGTTTGTTTGC
CGGATCAAGAGCTACCAACTCTTTTTCCGAAGGTAACTGGCTTCAGCAGAGCGCAGATACCAAATACTGT
TCTTCTAGTGTAGCCGTAGTTAGGCCACCACTTCAAGAACTCTGTAGCACCGCCTACATACCTCGCTCTG
CTAATCCTGTTACCAGTGGCTGCTGCCAGTGGCGATAAGTCGTGTCTTACCGGGTTGGACTCAAGACGAT
AGTTACCGGATAAGGCGCAGCGGTCGGGCTGAACGGGGGGTTCGTGCACACAGCCCAGCTTGGAGCGAAC
GACCTACACCGAACTGAGATACCTACAGCGTGAGCTATGAGAAAGCGCCACGCTTCCCGAAGGGAGAAAG
GCGGACAGGTATCCGGTAAGCGGCAGGGTCGGAACAGGAGAGCGCACGAGGGAGCTTCCAGGGGGAAACG
CCTGGTATCTTTATAGTCCTGTCGGGTTTCGCCACCTCTGACTTGAGCGTCGATTTTTGTGATGCTCGTC
AGGGGGGCGGAGCCTATGGAAAAACGCCAGCAACGCGGCCTTTTTACGGTTCCTGGCCTTTTGCTGGCCT
TTTGCTCACATGTTCTTTCCTGCGTTATCCCCTGATTCTGTGGATAACCGTATTACCGCCTTTGAGTGAG
CTGATACCGCTCGCCGCAGCCGAACGACCGAGCGCAGCGAGTCAGTGAGCGAGGAAGCGGAAGAGCGCCC
AATACGCAAACCGCCTCTCCCCGCGCGTTGGCCGATTCATTAATGCAGCTGGCACGACAGGTTTCCCGAC
TGGAAAGCGGGCAGTGAGCGCAACGCAATTAATGTGAGTTAGCTCACTCATTAGGCACCCCAGGCTTTAC
ACTTTATGCTTCCGGCTCGTATGTTGTGTGGAATTGTGAGCGGATAACAATTTCACACAGGAAACAGCTA
TGACCATGATTACGCCAAGCGCGCAATTAACCCTCACTAAAGGGAACAAAAGCTGGAGCTGCAAGCTTAA
TGTAGTCTTATGCAATACTCTTGTAGTCTTGCAACATGGTAACGATGAGTTAGCAACATGCCTTACAAGG
AGAGAAAAAGCACCGTGCATGCCGATTGGTGGAAGTAAGGTGGTACGATCGTGCCTTATTAGGAAGGCAA
CAGACGGGTCTGACATGGATTGGACGAACCACTGAATTGCCGCATTGCAGAGATATTGTATTTAAGTGCC
TAGCTCGATACATAAACGGGTCTCTCTGGTTAGACCAGATCTGAGCCTGGGAGCTCTCTGGCTAACTAGG
GAACCCACTGCTTAAGCCTCAATAAAGCTTGCCTTGAGTGCTTCAAGTAGTGTGTGCCCGTCTGTTGTGT
GACTCTGGTAACTAGAGATCCCTCAGACCCTTTTAGTCAGTGTGGAAAATCTCTAGCAGTGGCGCCCGAA
CAGGGACTTGAAAGCGAAAGGGAAACCAGAGGAGCTCTCTCGACGCAGGACTCGGCTTGCTGAAGCGCGC
ACGGCAAGAGGCGAGGGGCGGCGACTGGTGAGTACGCCAAAAATTTTGACTAGCGGAGGCTAGAAGGAGA
GAGATGGGTGCGAGAGCGTCAGTATTAAGCGGGGGAGAATTAGATCGCGATGGGAAAAAATTCGGTTAAG
GCCAGGGGGAAAGAAAAAATATAAATTAAAACATATAGTATGGGCAAGCAGGGAGCTAGAACGATTCGCA
GTTAATCCTGGCCTGTTAGAAACATCAGAAGGCTGTAGACAAATACTGGGACAGCTACAACCATCCCTTC
AGACAGGATCAGAAGAACTTAGATCATTATATAATACAGTAGCAACCCTCTATTGTGTGCATCAAAGGAT
AGAGATAAAAGACACCAAGGAAGCTTTAGACAAGATAGAGGAAGAGCAAAACAAAAGTAAGACCACCGCA
CAGCAAGCGGCCGCTGATCTTCAGACCTGGAGGAGGAGATATGAGGGACAATTGGAGAAGTGAATTATAT
AAATATAAAGTAGTAAAAATTGAACCATTAGGAGTAGCACCCACCAAGGCAAAGAGAAGAGTGGTGCAGA
GAGAAAAAAGAGCAGTGGGAATAGGAGCTTTGTTCCTTGGGTTCTTGGGAGCAGCAGGAAGCACTATGGG
CGCAGCGTCAATGACGCTGACGGTACAGGCCAGACAATTATTGTCTGGTATAGTGCAGCAGCAGAACAAT
TTGCTGAGGGCTATTGAGGCGCAACAGCATCTGTTGCAACTCACAGTCTGGGGCATCAAGCAGCTCCAGG
CAAGAATCCTGGCTGTGGAAAGATACCTAAAGGATCAACAGCTCCTGGGGATTTGGGGTTGCTCTGGAAA
ACTCATTTGCACCACTGCTGTGCCTTGGAATGCTAGTTGGAGTAATAAATCTCTGGAACAGATTTGGAAT
CACACGACCTGGATGGAGTGGGACAGAGAAATTAACAATTACACAAGCTTAATACACTCCTTAATTGAAG
AATCGCAAAACCAGCAAGAAAAGAATGAACAAGAATTATTGGAATTAGATAAATGGGCAAGTTTGTGGAA
TTGGTTTAACATAACAAATTGGCTGTGGTATATAAAATTATTCATAATGATAGTAGGAGGCTTGGTAGGT
TTAAGAATAGTTTTTGCTGTACTTTCTATAGTGAATAGAGTTAGGCAGGGATATTCACCATTATCGTTTC
AGACCCACCTCCCAACCCCGAGGGGACAATTCTCGACCTCGAGACAAATGGCAGTATTCATCCACAATTT
TAAAAGAAAAGGGGGGATTGGGGGGTACAGTGCAGGGGAAAGAATAGTAGACATAATAGCAACAGACATA
CAAACTAAAGAATTACAAAAACAAATTACAAAAATTCAAAATTTTCGGGTTTATTACAGGGACAGCAGAG
ATCCACTTTGGCCGCGAATCGATATGTC
